>Addgene plasmid #132725 | pYZ_3WJrep_N24_switch | addgene full sequence | sequence record 261730 | Addgene NGS Result
AGGGCTCCTATCACTTTACTTGTTATAGTTATGAACAGAGGAGACATAACATGAACAAGCACACTAACTA
CAAATTCAACCTGGCGGCAGCGCAAAAGATGCGTAAAGGAGAAGAACTTTTCACTGGAGTTGTCCCAATT
CTTGTTGAATTAGATGGTGATGTTAATGGGCACAAATTTTCTGTCAGTGGAGAGGGTGAAGGTGATGCAA
CATACGGAAAACTTACCCTTAAATTTATTTGCACTACTGGAAAACTACCTGTTCCGTGGCCAACACTTGT
CACTACTTTCGGTTATGGTGTTCAATGCTTTGCGAGATACCCAGATCACATGAAACAGCATGACTTTTTC
AAGAGTGCCATGCCCGAAGGTTACGTACAGGAAAGAACTATATTTTTCAAAGATGACGGGAACTACAAGA
CACGTGCTGAAGTCAAGTTTGAAGGTGATACCCTTGTTAATAGAATCGAGTTAAAAGGTATTGATTTTAA
AGAAGATGGAAACATTCTTGGACACAAATTGGAATACAACTATAACTCACACAATGTATACATCATGGCA
GACAAACAAAAGAATGGAATCAAAGTTAACTTCAAAATTAGACACAACATTGAAGATGGAAGCGTTCAAC
TAGCAGACCATTATCAACAAAATACTCCGATTGGCGATGGCCCTGTCCTTTTACCAGACAACCATTACCT
GTCCACACAATCTGCCCTTTCGAAAGATCCCAACGAAAAGAGAGACCACATGGTCCTTCTTGAGTTTGTA
ACCGCTGCTGGGATTACACATGGCATGGATGAACTATACAAAAGGCCTGCAGCAAACGACGAAAACTACG
CTGCATCAGTTTAATAAGATAAACCAGAGCGGCACGGCAAGCAGAGTATACGAGATTCGGTAGCCACCGC
TGAGCAATAACTAGCATAACCCCTTGGGGCCTCTAAACGGGTCTTGAGGGGTTTTTTGCTGAAACCTCAG
GCATTTGAGAAGCACACGGTCACACTGCTTCCGGTAGTCAATAAACCGGTAAACCAGCAATAGACATAAG
CGGCTATTTAACGACCCTGCCCTGAACCGACGACAAGCTGACGACCGGGTCTCCGCAAGTGGCACTTTTC
GGGGAAATGTGCGCGGAACCCCTATTTGTTTATTTTTCTAAATACATTCAAATATGTATCCGCTCATGAA
TTAATTCTTAGAAAAACTCATCGAGCATCAAATGAAACTGCAATTTATTCATATCAGGATTATCAATACC
ATATTTTTGAAAAAGCCGTTTCTGTAATGAAGGAGAAAACTCACCGAGGCAGTTCCATAGGATGGCAAGA
TCCTGGTATCGGTCTGCGATTCCGACTCGTCCAACATCAATACAACCTATTAATTTCCCCTCGTCAAAAA
TAAGGTTATCAAGTGAGAAATCACCATGAGTGACGACTGAATCCGGTGAGAATGGCAAAAGTTTATGCAT
TTCTTTCCAGACTTGTTCAACAGGCCAGCCATTACGCTCGTCATCAAAATCACTCGCATCAACCAAACCG
TTATTCATTCGTGATTGCGCCTGAGCGAGACGAAATACGCGGTCGCTGTTAAAAGGACAATTACAAACAG
GAATCGAATGCAACCGGCGCAGGAACACTGCCAGCGCATCAACAATATTTTCACCTGAATCAGGATATTC
TTCTAATACCTGGAATGCTGTTTTCCCGGGGATCGCAGTGGTGAGTAACCATGCATCATCAGGAGTACGG
ATAAAATGCTTGATGGTCGGAAGAGGCATAAATTCCGTCAGCCAGTTTAGTCTGACCATCTCATCTGTAA
CATCATTGGCAACGCTACCTTTGCCATGTTTCAGAAACAACTCTGGCGCATCGGGCTTCCCATACAATCG
ATAGATTGTCGCACCTGATTGCCCGACATTATCGCGAGCCCATTTATACCCATATAAATCAGCATCCATG
TTGGAATTTAATCGCGGCCTAGAGCAAGACGTTTCCCGTTGAATATGGCTCATACTCTTCCTTTTTCAAT
ATTATTGAAGCATTTATCAGGGTTATTGTCTCATGAGCGGATACATATTTGAATGTATTTAGAAAAATAA
ACAAATAGGCATGCTAGCGCAGAAACGTCCTAGAAGATGCCAGGAGGATACTTAGCAGAGAGACAATAAG
GCCGGAGCGAAGCCGTTTTTCCATAGGCTCCGCCCCCCTGACGAACATCACGAAATCTGACGCTCAAATC
AGTGGTGGCGAAACCCGACAGGACTATAAAGATACCAGGCGTTTCCCCCTGATGGCTCCCTCTTGCGCTC
TCCTGTTCCCGTCCTGCGGCGTCCGTGTTGTGGTGGAGGCTTTACCCAAATCACCACGTCCCGTTCCGTG
TAGACAGTTCGCTCCAAGCTGGGCTGTGTGCAAGAACCCCCCGTTCAGCCCGACTGCTGCGCCTTATCCG
GTAACTATCATCTTGAGTCCAACCCGGAAAGACACGACAAAACGCCACTGGCAGCAGCCATTGGTAACTG
AGAATTAGTGGATTTAGATATCGAGAGTCTTGAAGTGGTGGCCTAACAGAGGCTACACTGAAAGGACAGT
ATTTGGTATCTGCGCTCCACTAAAGCCAGTTACCAGGTTAAGCAGTTCCCCAACTGACTTAACCTTCGAT
CAAACCGCCTCCCCAGGCGGTTTTTTCGTTTACAGAGCAGGAGATTACGACGATCGTAAAAGGATCTCAA
GAAGATCCTTTACGGATTCCCGACACCATCACTCTAGATTTCAGTGCAATTTATCTCTTCAAATGTAGCA
CCTGAAGTCAGCCCCATACGATATAAGTTGTAATTCTCATGTTAGTCATGCCCCGCGCCCACCGGAAGGA
GCTGACTGGGTTGAAGGCTCTCAAGGGCATCGGTCGAGATCCCGGTGCCTAATGAGTGAGCTAACTTACA
TTAATTGCGTTGCGCTCACTGCCCGCTTTCCAGTCGGGAAACCTGTCGTGCCAGCTGCATTAATGAATCG
GCCAACGCGCGGGGAGAGGCGGTTTGCGTATTGGGCGCCAGGGTGGTTTTTCTTTTCACCAGTGAGACGG
GCAACAGCTGATTGCCCTTCACCGCCTGGCCCTGAGAGAGTTGCAGCAAGCGGTCCACGCTGGTTTGCCC
CAGCAGGCGAAAATCCTGTTTGATGGTGGTTAACGGCGGGATATAACATGAGCTGTCTTCGGTATCGTCG
TATCCCACTACCGAGATGTCCGCACCAACGCGCAGCCCGGACTCGGTAATGGCGCGCATTGCGCCCAGCG
CCATCTGATCGTTGGCAACCAGCATCGCAGTGGGAACGATGCCCTCATTCAGCATTTGCATGGTTTGTTG
AAAACCGGACATGGCACTCCAGTCGCCTTCCCGTTCCGCTATCGGCTGAATTTGATTGCGAGTGAGATAT
TTATGCCAGCCAGCCAGACGCAGACGCGCCGAGACAGAACTTAATGGGCCCGCTAACAGCGCGATTTGCT
GGTGACCCAATGCGACCAGATGCTCCACGCCCAGTCGCGTACCGTCTTCATGGGAGAAAATAATACTGTT
GATGGGTGTCTGGTCAGAGACATCAAGAAATAACGCCGGAACATTAGTGCAGGCAGCTTCCACAGCAATG
GCATCCTGGTCATCCAGCGGATAGTTAATGATCAGCCCACTGACGCGTTGCGCGAGAAGATTGTGCACCG
CCGCTTTACAGGCTTCGACGCCGCTTCGTTCTACCATCGACACCACCACGCTGGCACCCAGTTGATCGGC
GCGAGATTTAATCGCCGCGACAATTTGCGACGGCGCGTGCAGGGCCAGACTGGAGGTGGCAACGCCAATC
AGCAACGACTGTTTGCCCGCCAGTTGTTGTGCCACGCGGTTGGGAATGTAATTCAGCTCCGCCATCGCCG
CTTCCACTTTTTCCCGCGTTTTCGCAGAAACGTGGCTGGCCTGGTTCACCACGCGGGAAACGGTCTGATA
AGAGACACCGGCATACTCTGCGACATCGTATAACGTTACTGGTTTCACATTCACCACCCTGAATTGACTC
TCTTCCGGGCGCTATCATGCCATACCGCGAAAGGTTTTGCGCCATTCGATGGTGTCCGGGATCTCGACGC
TCTCCCTTATGGCCGGGTTTAGAAATCTGAAGCTCTAGAGAGCGCTAATACGACTCACTAT
Features (pLannotate 1.2.2; 12 found; start..end, strand, type, name):
     99..812     +  CDS            hfriFP: hfriFP is a fluorescent protein published in 2013, derived from Herbaspirillum frisingense.
    822..842     +  CDS            ssrA tag (LVA) (fragment): C-terminal peptide that mediates degradation in bacteria through the ClpXP and ClpAP proteases (McGinness et al., 2006) mutant LVA variant that confers accelerated degradation under some conditions (Andersen et al., 1998)
    921..968     +  terminator     T7 terminator: transcription terminator for bacteriophage T7 RNA polymerase
   1132..1189    +  promoter       AmpR promoter (fragment): bla
   1198..2013    -  CDS            KanR: aminoglycoside phosphotransferase; aph(3')-Ia; confers resistance to kanamycin in bacteria or G418 (Geneticin®) in eukaryotes
   2014..2105    -  promoter       AmpR promoter: bla
   2123..2758    -  rep_origin     ColA ori: Plasmids containing the ColA origin of replication can be propagated in E. coli cells that contain additional plasmids with compatible origins.
   2843..2907    -  CDS            TcR (fragment): tetracycline efflux protein; tet; confers resistance to tetracycline
   2922..2943    -  protein_bind   CAP binding site: CAP binding activates transcription in the presence of cAMP. E. coli catabolite activator protein
   2956..4038    -  CDS            lacI: lac repressor; lacI; The lac repressor binds to the lac operator to inhibit transcription in E. coli. This inhibition can be relieved by adding lactose or isopropyl-β-D-thiogalactopyranoside (IPTG).
   4039..4116    -  promoter       lacI promoter: lacI
   4176..3       +  promoter       T7 promoter (across the origin): promoter for bacteriophage T7 RNA polymerase
