[The description below was written by a language model from this plasmid's Addgene catalogue record and pLannotate feature annotations shown in this document.]
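Description:
pYZ_3WJrep_N24_switch is a bacterial expression plasmid built on the pCOLADuet backbone, about 4.2 kb in total, carrying a synthetic translational riboregulator of roughly 1 kb inserted by Gibson assembly. It replicates from the ColA origin, which is compatible with other common origin classes and so allows it to be co-maintained in E. coli with additional plasmids. Selection is by kanamycin through the aph(3')-Ia KanR gene. The backbone also carries lacI with its own promoter, supplying lac repressor. The short TcR and extra AmpR promoter fragments in the annotation appear to be backbone remnants rather than functional elements.

The payload is a single T7 RNA polymerase-driven transcription unit: a T7 promoter (spanning the sequence origin) followed by a short leader of under 100 nt that holds the three-way junction (3WJ) repressor switch RNA, index 24. This leader precedes a fluorescent reporter open reading frame, a C-terminal ssrA-type degradation tag and a T7 terminator. The depositor states that the reporter is GFPmut3b with an ASV degradation tag. The automated annotation instead labels the coding sequence "hfriFP" and the tag as an LVA-variant fragment, which are probably nearest-match calls. The ssrA-family tag directs the protein to ClpXP/ClpAP proteolysis, shortening reporter half-life so that fluorescence tracks changes in translation more closely.

The switch belongs to a set of de novo-designed translation-repressing riboregulators, in which a cognate trigger RNA lowers translation of the downstream gene. The trigger is not encoded on this plasmid and would presumably be supplied from a compatible one. The plasmid serves to characterise repression performance and to build multi-input RNA logic in E. coli expressing T7 RNA polymerase.
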