Addgene plasmid #132725: pYZ_3WJrep_N24_switch
Purpose: T7 RNAP-driven expression of 3WJ repressor index 24 switch RNA with a GFP-ASV reporter
Depositing lab: Alexander Green & Peng Yin. Depositing organization: Arizona State University. Publication: De novo-designed translation-repressing riboregulators for multi-input cellular logic. Kim J, Zhou Y, Carlson PD, Teichmann M, Chaudhary S, Simmel FC, Silver PA, Collins JJ, Lucks JB, Yin P, Green AA. Nat Chem Biol. 2019 Dec;15(12):1173-1182. doi: 10.1038/s41589-019-0388-1. Epub 2019 Nov 4. PubMed 31686032.
Backbone
  Vector backbone: pCOLAduet
  Backbone size w/o insert (bp): 3224
  Vector type: Bacterial Expression
Growth in bacteria
  Bacterial resistance: Kanamycin, 50 μg/mL
  Growth temperature: 37°C
  Growth strain: DH5alpha
  Copy number: High Copy
Gene/Insert
  Gene/Insert name: 3WJ_N24_switch
  Species: Synthetic
  Insert size (bp): 967
  Cloning method: Gibson Cloning
  Sequencing primers: 5′ CGTTACTGGTTTCACATTCACCACCC
Terms and licenses: Academic/Nonprofit Terms; Industry Terms: Not Available to Industry
Depositor comments: The output gene is GFPmut3b with an ASV degradation tag. Please visit https://www.biorxiv.org/content/10.1101/501783v1 for bioRxiv preprint.
How to cite: pYZ_3WJrep_N24_switch was a gift from Alexander Green & Peng Yin (Addgene plasmid # 132725 ; http://n2t.net/addgene:132725 ; RRID:Addgene_132725)
