>Addgene plasmid #132725 | pYZ_3WJrep_N24_switch | depositor partial sequence | sequence record 255207 | 3WJ repressor switch N24
GGGCTCCTATCACTTTACTTGTTATAGTTATGAACAGAGGAGACATAACATGAACAAGCACACTAACTAC
AAATTCAACCTGGCGGCAGCGCAAAAG
