>Addgene plasmid #132725 | pYZ_3WJrep_N24_switch | depositor partial sequence | sequence record 255208 | GFPmut3b-ASV-T7_terminator
ATGCGTAAAGGAGAAGAACTTTTCACTGGAGTTGTCCCAATTCTTGTTGAATTAGATGGTGATGTTAATG
GGCACAAATTTTCTGTCAGTGGAGAGGGTGAAGGTGATGCAACATACGGAAAACTTACCCTTAAATTTAT
TTGCACTACTGGAAAACTACCTGTTCCGTGGCCAACACTTGTCACTACTTTCGGTTATGGTGTTCAATGC
TTTGCGAGATACCCAGATCACATGAAACAGCATGACTTTTTCAAGAGTGCCATGCCCGAAGGTTACGTAC
AGGAAAGAACTATATTTTTCAAAGATGACGGGAACTACAAGACACGTGCTGAAGTCAAGTTTGAAGGTGA
TACCCTTGTTAATAGAATCGAGTTAAAAGGTATTGATTTTAAAGAAGATGGAAACATTCTTGGACACAAA
TTGGAATACAACTATAACTCACACAATGTATACATCATGGCAGACAAACAAAAGAATGGAATCAAAGTTA
ACTTCAAAATTAGACACAACATTGAAGATGGAAGCGTTCAACTAGCAGACCATTATCAACAAAATACTCC
GATTGGCGATGGCCCTGTCCTTTTACCAGACAACCATTACCTGTCCACACAATCTGCCCTTTCGAAAGAT
CCCAACGAAAAGAGAGACCACATGGTCCTTCTTGAGTTTGTAACCGCTGCTGGGATTACACATGGCATGG
ATGAACTATACAAAAGGCCTGCAGCAAACGACGAAAACTACGCTGCATCAGTTTAATAAGATAAACCAGA
GCGGCACGGCAAGCAGAGTATACGAGATTCGGTAGCCACCGCTGAGCAATAACTAGCATAACCCCTTGGG
GCCTCTAAACGGGTCTTGAGGGGTTTTTTG
